Addgene plasmid #224203: AiP15581 - pAAV-AiE0780m-minBG-jGCaMP8s-WPRE3-BGHpA (Alias: CN5581)
Purpose: AiE0780m is an enhancer sequence, designed to drive AAV-mediated transgene expression in striatal D1 MSNs
Depositing lab: Allen Institute for Brain Science & Jonathan Ting. Depositing organization: Allen Institute. Publication: Enhancer AAV toolbox for accessing and perturbing striatal cell types and circuits. Hunker AC, Wirthlin ME, Gill G, Johansen NJ, Hooper M, Omstead V, Vargas S, Lerma MN, Taskin N, Weed N, Laird WD, Bishaw YM, Bendrick JL, Gore BB, Ben-Simon Y, Opitz-Araya X, Martinez RA, Way SW, Thyagarajan B, Otto S, Sanchez REA, Alexander JR, Amaya A, Amster A, Arbuckle J, Ayala A, Baker PM, Barcelli T, Barta S, Bertagnolli D, Bielstein C, Bishwakarma P, Bowlus J, Boyer G, Brouner K, Casian B, Casper T, Chakka AB, Chakrabarty R, Chong P, Clark M, Colbert K, Daniel S, Dawe T, Departee M, DiValentin P, Donadio NP, Dotson NI, Dwivedi D, Egdorf T, Fliss T, Gary A, Goldy J, Grasso C, Groce EL, Gudsnuk K, Han W, Haradon Z, Hastings S, Helback O, Ho WV, Huang C, Johnson T, Jones DL, Juneau Z, Kenney J, Leibly M, Li S, Liang E, Loeffler H, Lusk NA, Madigan Z, Malloy J, Malone J, McCue R, Melchor J, Mich JK, Moosman S, Morin E, Naidoo R, Newman D, Ngo K, Nguyen K, Oster AL, Ouellette B, Oyama AA, Pena N, Pham T, Phillips E, Pom C, Potekhina L, Ransford S, Ray PL, Reding M, Rette DF, Reynoldson C, Rimorin C, Sigler AR, Rocha DB, Ronellenfitch K, Ruiz A, Sawyer L, Sevigny JP, Shapovalova NV, Shepard N, Shulga L, Soliman S, Staats B, Taormina MJ, Tieu M, Wang Y, Wilkes J, Wood T, Zhou T, Williford A, Dee N, Mollenkopf T, Ng L, Esposito L, Kalmbach BE, Yao S, Ariza J, Collman F, Mufti S, Smith K, Waters J, Ersing I, Patrick M, Zeng H, Lein ES, Kojima Y, Horwitz G, Owen SF, Levi BP, Daigle TL, Tasic B, Bakken TE, Ting JT. Neuron. 2025 May 21;113(10):1507-1524.e17. doi: 10.1016/j.neuron.2025.04.035. PubMed 40403704.
Backbone
  Vector backbone: rAAV
  Vector type: AAV
Growth in bacteria
  Bacterial resistance: Ampicillin, 100 μg/mL
  Growth temperature: 30°C
  Growth strain: NEB Stable
  Copy number: High Copy
Gene/Insert
  Gene/Insert name: jGCaMP8s
  Species: Synthetic
  Cloning method: Restriction Enzyme; 5′ cloning site unknown (unknown if destroyed)
Terms and licenses: Academic/Nonprofit Terms; Industry Terms: Not Available to Industry
Depositor comments: Allen Institute plasmid alias: CN5581 . This work supported by NIH BRAIN Initiative grant UF1MH128339.
How to cite: AiP15581 - pAAV-AiE0780m-minBG-jGCaMP8s-WPRE3-BGHpA (Alias: CN5581) was a gift from Allen Institute for Brain Science & Jonathan Ting (Addgene plasmid # 224203 ; http://n2t.net/addgene:224203 ; RRID:Addgene_224203)
