[The description below was written by a language model from this plasmid's Addgene catalogue record and pLannotate feature annotations shown in this document.]
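Description:
AiP15581 - pAAV-AiE0780m-minBG-jGCaMP8s-WPRE3-BGHpA (alias CN5581) is a recombinant AAV transfer plasmid of about 5.3 kb, built to produce enhancer-driven AAV vectors for cell-type-targeted calcium imaging in the brain. It is maintained in bacteria through a high-copy ColE1/pUC-type origin and selected with ampicillin via the β-lactamase gene under its own promoter. The backbone also carries an f1 phage origin and short remnants of pBR322 bom and rop sequences. The expression cassette lies between AAV2 inverted terminal repeats, which provide the signals for replication and packaging of the intervening DNA into AAV capsids. The automated annotation calls the right-hand ITR in full but detects only short fragments of the left-hand one.

Between the ITRs, the construct name indicates that the AiE0780m enhancer sits upstream of a minimal beta-globin promoter (minBG). Neither element is called in the feature table, but both presumably occupy the unannotated region ahead of the coding sequence. The enhancer is described as designed to direct AAV-mediated transgene expression to striatal D1 medium spiny neurons, with the minimal promoter supplying only basal transcription initiation so that specificity derives from the enhancer. The payload is jGCaMP8s, a synthetic genetically encoded fluorescent calcium indicator; the annotation tool labels this open reading frame as a GCaMP6s fragment, reflecting homology within the GCaMP family rather than a different insert. Downstream, WPRE3, a shortened woodchuck hepatitis virus posttranscriptional regulatory element that appears as two WPRE fragments, enhances transcript expression while saving packaging space. A bovine growth hormone polyadenylation signal terminates the transcript. The construct is intended for packaging into AAV to monitor calcium activity selectively in D1 striatal neurons.
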