Features (pLannotate 1.2.2; 14 found; start..end, strand, type, name):
     12..39      +  repeat_region  AAV2 ITR (fragment): inverted terminal repeat of adeno-associated virus serotype 2 inverted
     68..95      +  repeat_region  AAV2 ITR (fragment): inverted terminal repeat of adeno-associated virus serotype 2 inverted
    862..2032    +  CDS            GCaMP6s (fragment): improved fluorescent protein-based calcium sensor (Chen et al., 2013)
   2065..2222    +  misc_feature   WPRE (fragment): woodchuck hepatitis virus posttranscriptional regulatory element
   2228..2308    +  misc_feature   WPRE (fragment): woodchuck hepatitis virus posttranscriptional regulatory element
   2325..2436    +  polyA_signal   bGH poly(A) signal: bovine growth hormone polyadenylation signal
   2554..2694    +  repeat_region  AAV2 ITR: inverted terminal repeat of adeno-associated virus serotype 2 inverted
   2699..2750    -  misc_feature   bom (fragment): basis of mobility region from pBR322
   2769..3224    +  rep_origin     f1 ori (sequence partly withheld): f1 bacteriophage origin of replication; arrow indicates direction of (+) strand synthesis
   3225..3274    -  misc_feature   bom (fragment): basis of mobility region from pBR322
   3376..3411    -  CDS            rop (fragment): Rop protein, which maintains plasmids at low copy number; rop
   3506..3610    +  promoter       AmpR promoter: bla
   3611..4471    +  CDS            AmpR: β-lactamase; bla; confers resistance to ampicillin, carbenicillin, and related antibiotics
   4642..5230    +  rep_origin     ori: high-copy-number ColE1/pMB1/pBR322/pUC origin of replication
>Addgene plasmid #224203 | AiP15581 - pAAV-AiE0780m-minBG-jGCaMP8s-WPRE3-BGHpA (Alias: CN5581) | addgene full sequence | sequence record 446878 | Addgene NGS Result
CCTGCAGGCAGCTGCGCGCTCGCTCGCTCACTGAGGCCGCCCGGGCGTCGGGCGACCTTTGGTCGCCCGG
CCTCAGTGAGCGAGCGAGCGCGCAGAGAGGGAGTGGCCAACTCCATCACTAGGGGTTCCTGCGGCCGCAC
GCGTTGTTTCACAAACTACAGGTTCACTGGAGCACAGCCATGCCAACATGGCATCTAAGGCTGGTATGAC
CTCGAGACCCCTCCAGCACTCCTTCGTTCAGCCATAGAACAAGGAGACACAGATAAAGTCTGGAGCCGGG
CCCAGGTACCTGAGGCTCAGAGATGAGCCCGCAGCGAAGCTGACAACTGACTCATTCCTCCGACACTCTC
CCACCCTCCCAGCTAAGGAGGTGTCTGATGTGAACATGTTCTGCCTCTTTGTTGCCTGCTGTTGGGGGCG
AGGGCTTTGGGTGGATTTTGAAGAGCAATTATGCTTATTACTGGTTAGGATTTCTCTGTTTGCTGAGTGC
ATTAACTTTTAGCGCTTCCCATCACTCATTCTTCTTCACACCCTCTTGTCAGTTACAAATGTGCAGGTGG
AGAGCCACGAAAAAACCCTGCAGCAACGGCAACAGAAATCACAGCAACAACAACAAATGAACAGAAAGGA
TAGAAAGCAGATACTCAAAGATGGAGAAAAAGATACTCCCGAGAGGCTGAGCTCGGGCTGGGCATAAAAG
TCAGGGCAGAGCCATCTATTGCTTACATTTGCTTCTGGGATCCAGATCTTTCGAAGCTAGCCACCATGCA
TCATCACCATCATCACACGCGTCGCAAGAAGACCTTCAAGGAGGTGGCCACCGCCGTGAAGATCATCGCC
ATGCTGATGGGCCTGAAGATCAACGTCTATATCAAGGCCGACAAGCAGAAGAACGGCATCAAGGCGAACT
TCCACATCCGCCACAACATCGAGGACGGCGGCGTGCAGCTCGCCTACCACTACCAGCAGAACACCCCCAT
CGGCGACGGCCCCGTGCTGCTGCCCGACAACCACTACCTGAGCGTGGAGTCCAAACTTTCGAAAGACCCC
AACGAGAAGCGCGATCACATGGTCCTGCTGGAGTTCGTGACCGCCGCCGGGATCACTCTCGGCATGGACG
AGCTGTACAAGGGCGGTACCGGAGGGAGCATGGTGAGCAAGGGCGAGGAGCTGTTCACCGGGGTGGTGCC
CATCCTGGTCGAGCTGGACGGCGACGTAAACGGCCACAAGTTCAGCGTGTCCGGCGAGGGTGAGGGCGAT
GCCACCTACGGCAAGCTGACCCTGAAGTTCATCTGCACCACCGGCAAGCTGCCCGTGCCCTGGCCCACCC
TCGTGACCACCCTGACCTACGGCGTGCAGTGCTTCAGCCGCTACCCCGACCACATGAAGCAGCACGACTT
CTTCAAGTCCGCCATGCCCGAAGGCTACATCCAGGAGCGCACCATCTTCTTCAAGGACGACGGCAACTAC
AAGACCCGCGCCGAGGTGAAGTTCGAGGGCGACACCCTGGTGAACCGCATCGAGCTGAAGGGCATCGACT
TCAAGGAGGACGGCAACATCCTGGGGCACAAGCTGGAGTACAACCTGCCGGACCAACTGACTGAAGAGCA
GATCGCAGAATACAAAGAGGCTTTCTCCCTATTTGACAAGGACGGGGATGGGACAATAACAACCAAGGAG
CTGGGGACGGTGATGCGGTCTCTCGGACACAACCCCACAGAAGCAGAGCTGCAGGACATGATCAATGAAG
TAGATGCCGACGGTGACGGCACAATCGACTTCCCTGAGTTCCTGACAATGATGGCAAGAAAAATGAAATA
CAGGGACACGGAAGAAGAAATTAGAGAAGCGTTCGGTGTGTTTGATAAGGATGGCAATGGCTACATCAGT
GCAGCAGAGCTTCGCCACGTGATGACAAACCTTGGAGAGAAGTTAACAGATGAAGAGGTTGATGAAATGA
TCAGGGAAGCAGACATCGATGGGGATGGTCAGGTAAACTACGAAGAGTTTGTACAAATGATGACAGCGAA
GTAAGGCGCGCCGCGGCCGCGAATTCGATATCATAATCAACCTCTGGATTACAAAATTTGTGAAAGATTG
ACTGGTATTCTTAACTATGTTGCTCCTTTTACGCTATGTGGATACGCTGCTTTAATGCCTTTGTATCATG
CTATTGCTTCCCGTATGGCTTTCATTTTCTCCTCCTTGTATAAATCCTGGTTAGTTCTTGCCACGGCGGA
ACTCATCGCCGCCTGCCTTGCCCGCTGCTGGACAGGGGCTCGGCTGTTGGGCACTGACAATTCCGTGGCT
CGAGAGATCTTCGACTGTGCCTTCTAGTTGCCAGCCATCTGTTGTTTGCCCCTCCCCCGTGCCTTCCTTG
ACCCTGGAAGGTGCCACTCCCACTGTCCTTTCCTAATAAAATGAGGAAATTGCATCGCATTGTCTGAGTA
GGTGTCATTCTATTCTGGGGGGTGGGGTGGGGCAGGACAGCAAGGGGGAGGATTGGGAAGACAATAGCAG
GCATGAGATCTCACGTGCGGACCGAGCGGCCGCAGGAACCCCTAGTGATGGAGTTGGCCACTCCCTCTCT
GCGCGCTCGCTCGCTCACTGAGGCCGGGCGACCAAAGGTCGCCCGACGCCCGGGCTTTGCCCGGGCGGCC
TCAGTGAGCGAGCGAGCGCGCAGCTGCCTGCAGGGGCGCCTGATGCGGTATTTTCTCCTTACGCATCTGT
GCGGTATTTCACACCGCATA
[95 nt withheld, positions 2751-2845]
T
[46 nt withheld, positions 2847-2892]
C
[141 nt withheld, positions 2894-3034]
CCTTTGACGTTGGAGTCCACGTTCTTT
[37 nt withheld, positions 3062-3098]
ACTCTATCTCGGGCTATTCTTTTGATTTATAAGGGATTTTGCCGATTTCGGTCTATTGGTTAAAAAATGA
GCTGATTTAACAAAAATTTAACGCGAATTTTAACAAAATATTAACGTTTACAATTTTATGGTGCACTCTC
AGTACAATCTGCTCTGATGCCGCATAGTTAAGCCAGCCCCGACACCCGCCAACACCCGCTGACGCGCCCT
GACGGGCTTGTCTGCTCCCGGCATCCGCTTACAGACAAGCTGTGACCGTCTCCGGGAGCTGCATGTGTCA
GAGGTTTTCACCGTCATCACCGAAACGCGCGAGACGAAAGGGCCTCGTGATACGCCTATTTTTATAGGTT
AATGTCATGATAATAATGGTTTCTTAGACGTCAGGTGGCACTTTTCGGGGAAATGTGCGCGGAACCCCTA
TTTGTTTATTTTTCTAAATACATTCAAATATGTATCCGCTCATGAGACAATAACCCTGATAAATGCTTCA
ATAATATTGAAAAAGGAAGAGTATGAGTATTCAACATTTCCGTGTCGCCCTTATTCCCTTTTTTGCGGCA
TTTTGCCTTCCTGTTTTTGCTCACCCAGAAACGCTGGTGAAAGTAAAAGATGCTGAAGATCAGTTGGGTG
CACGAGTGGGTTACATCGAACTGGATCTCAACAGCGGTAAGATCCTTGAGAGTTTTCGCCCCGAAGAACG
TTTTCCAATGATGAGCACTTTTAAAGTTCTGCTATGTGGCGCGGTATTATCCCGTATTGACGCCGGGCAA
GAGCAACTCGGTCGCCGCATACACTATTCTCAGAATGACTTGGTTGAGTACTCACCAGTCACAGAAAAGC
ATCTTACGGATGGCATGACAGTAAGAGAATTATGCAGTGCTGCCATAACCATGAGTGATAACACTGCGGC
CAACTTACTTCTGACAACGATCGGAGGACCGAAGGAGCTAACCGCTTTTTTGCACAACATGGGGGATCAT
GTAACTCGCCTTGATCGTTGGGAACCGGAGCTGAATGAAGCCATACCAAACGACGAGCGTGACACCACGA
TGCCTGTAGCAATGGCAACAACGTTGCGCAAACTATTAACTGGCGAACTACTTACTCTAGCTTCCCGGCA
ACAATTAATAGACTGGATGGAGGCGGATAAAGTTGCAGGACCACTTCTGCGCTCGGCCCTTCCGGCTGGC
TGGTTTATTGCTGATAAATCTGGAGCCGGTGAGCGTGGGTCTCGCGGTATCATTGCAGCACTGGGGCCAG
ATGGTAAGCCCTCCCGTATCGTAGTTATCTACACGACGGGGAGTCAGGCAACTATGGATGAACGAAATAG
ACAGATCGCTGAGATAGGTGCCTCACTGATTAAGCATTGGTAACTGTCAGACCAAGTTTACTCATATATA
CTTTAGATTGATTTAAAACTTCATTTTTAATTTAAAAGGATCTAGGTGAAGATCCTTTTTGATAATCTCA
TGACCAAAATCCCTTAACGTGAGTTTTCGTTCCACTGAGCGTCAGACCCCGTAGAAAAGATCAAAGGATC
TTCTTGAGATCCTTTTTTTCTGCGCGTAATCTGCTGCTTGCAAACAAAAAAACCACCGCTACCAGCGGTG
GTTTGTTTGCCGGATCAAGAGCTACCAACTCTTTTTCCGAAGGTAACTGGCTTCAGCAGAGCGCAGATAC
CAAATACTGTTCTTCTAGTGTAGCCGTAGTTAGGCCACCACTTCAAGAACTCTGTAGCACCGCCTACATA
CCTCGCTCTGCTAATCCTGTTACCAGTGGCTGCTGCCAGTGGCGATAAGTCGTGTCTTACCGGGTTGGAC
TCAAGACGATAGTTACCGGATAAGGCGCAGCGGTCGGGCTGAACGGGGGGTTCGTGCACACAGCCCAGCT
TGGAGCGAACGACCTACACCGAACTGAGATACCTACAGCGTGAGCTATGAGAAAGCGCCACGCTTCCCGA
AGGGAGAAAGGCGGACAGGTATCCGGTAAGCGGCAGGGTCGGAACAGGAGAGCGCACGAGGGAGCTTCCA
GGGGGAAACGCCTGGTATCTTTATAGTCCTGTCGGGTTTCGCCACCTCTGACTTGAGCGTCGATTTTTGT
GATGCTCGTCAGGGGGGCGGAGCCTATGGAAAAACGCCAGCAACGCGGCCTTTTTACGGTTCCTGGCCTT
TTGCTGGCCTTTTGCTCACATGT
